Addgene plasmid #207917: pCS021
Purpose: Level 0 for gRNA in E2 module (5' CCAT-3' ACTA)
Depositing lab: Alexis Maizel. Depositing organization: Universitaet Heidelberg. Publication: GreenGate 2.0: Backwards compatible addons for assembly of complex transcriptional units and their stacking with GreenGate. Piepers M, Erbstein K, Reyes-Hernandez J, Song C, Tessi T, Petrasiunaite V, Faerber N, Distel K, Maizel A. PLoS One. 2023 Sep 8;18(9):e0290097. doi: 10.1371/journal.pone.0290097. eCollection 2023. PubMed 37682951.
Backbone
  Vector backbone: pUC19
  Vector type: CRISPR
Growth in bacteria
  Bacterial resistance: Ampicillin, 100 μg/mL
  Growth temperature: 37°C
  Growth strain: DH5alpha
  Copy number: High Copy
Gene/Insert
  Gene/Insert name: pU6-AarI-scaffold-term
  Species: A. thaliana (mustard weed)
  Cloning method: Restriction Enzyme; 5′ cloning site Unknown (unknown if destroyed)
Terms and licenses: Academic/Nonprofit Terms; Industry Terms: Not Available to Industry
How to cite: pCS021 was a gift from Alexis Maizel (Addgene plasmid # 207917 ; http://n2t.net/addgene:207917 ; RRID:Addgene_207917)
