[The description below was written by a language model from this plasmid's Addgene catalogue record and pLannotate feature annotations shown in this document.]
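Description:
pCS021 is a Level 0 entry module for the GreenGate 2.0 modular cloning system, built on a pUC19 backbone and catalogued as a CRISPR vector. It is a small (about 3.4 kb) high-copy E. coli plasmid that replicates from the ColE1/pUC origin and is selected with ampicillin through the bla gene and its native promoter. The annotation also picks up typical cloning-vector remnants around the insert: a lacI fragment, the CAP site, lac promoter and operator, a lacZα fragment, flanking SP6 and T7 phage promoters, and short bom and rop fragments. None of these is part of the functional payload.

The insert, described as pU6-AarI-scaffold-term and attributed to Arabidopsis thaliana, is an empty guide RNA expression unit. An Arabidopsis U6 snRNA promoter (only a short consensus fragment is recognised by the annotation) drives RNA polymerase III transcription. According to the insert name, it is followed by an AarI cloning site, the Streptococcus pyogenes Cas9 gRNA scaffold and a terminator. The AarI site and terminator are not annotated in the feature table. AarI is a type IIS enzyme, so the site presumably allows a target-specific protospacer to be placed directly upstream of the scaffold, giving a complete single guide RNA gene.

The record assigns the cassette to the "E2" module position, defined by the 5' CCAT and 3' ACTA overhangs. These overhangs set where the unit joins its neighbouring modules during Golden Gate-style assembly. The plasmid is thus intended as a reusable building block for placing a gRNA unit into larger plant transcriptional units or stacked multigene constructs. Cas9 itself is not encoded here and would have to come from another module.
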