Features (pLannotate 1.2.2; 14 found; start..end, strand, type, name):
     96..200     +  promoter       AmpR promoter: bla
    201..1061    +  CDS            AmpR: β-lactamase; bla; confers resistance to ampicillin, carbenicillin, and related antibiotics
   1232..1820    +  rep_origin     ori: high-copy-number ColE1/pMB1/pBR322/pUC origin of replication
   2003..2095    +  CDS            lacI (fragment): lac repressor; lacI; The lac repressor binds to the lac operator to inhibit transcription in E. coli. This inhibition can be relieved by adding lactose or isopropyl-β-D-thiogalactopyranoside (IPTG).
   2108..2129    +  protein_bind   CAP binding site: CAP binding activates transcription in the presence of cAMP. E. coli catabolite activator protein
   2144..2174    +  promoter       lac promoter: promoter for the E. coli lac operon
   2182..2198    +  protein_bind   lac operator: The lac repressor binds to the lac operator to inhibit transcription in E. coli. This inhibition can be relieved by adding lactose or isopropyl-β-D-thiogalactopyranoside (IPTG). lac repressor encoded by lacI
   2212..2230    +  promoter       SP6 promoter: promoter for bacteriophage SP6 RNA polymerase
   2569..2585    +  promoter       AtU6 promoter (fragment): consensus promoter from the three Arabidopsis U6 snRNA genes (Waibel and Filipowicz, 1990; Nekrasov et al., 2013)
   2666..2741    +  misc_RNA       gRNA scaffold: guide RNA scaffold for the Streptococcus pyogenes CRISPR/Cas9 system
   2954..2972    -  promoter       T7 promoter: promoter for bacteriophage T7 RNA polymerase
   2974..3126    +  CDS            lacZα (fragment): LacZα fragment of β-galactosidase; lacZ fragment
   3132..3231    -  misc_feature   bom (fragment): basis of mobility region from pBR322
   3333..1       -  CDS            rop (fragment) (across the origin): Rop protein, which maintains plasmids at low copy number; rop
>Addgene plasmid #207917 | pCS021 | addgene full sequence | sequence record 414011 | Addgene NGS Result
GACGAAAGGGCCTCGTGATACGCCTATTTTTATAGGTTAATGTCATGATAATAATGGTTTCTTAGACGTC
AGGTGGCACTTTTCGGGGAAATGTGCGCGGAACCCCTATTTGTTTATTTTTCTAAATACATTCAAATATG
TATCCGCTCATGAGACAATAACCCTGATAAATGCTTCAATAATATTGAAAAAGGAAGAGTATGAGTATTC
AACATTTCCGTGTCGCCCTTATTCCCTTTTTTGCGGCATTTTGCCTTCCTGTTTTTGCTCACCCAGAAAC
GCTGGTGAAAGTAAAAGATGCTGAAGATCAGTTGGGTGCACGAGTGGGTTACATCGAACTGGATCTCAAC
AGCGGTAAGATCCTTGAGAGTTTTCGCCCCGAAGAACGTTTTCCAATGATGAGCACTTTTAAAGTTCTGC
TATGTGGCGCGGTATTATCCCGTATTGACGCCGGGCAAGAGCAACTCGGTCGCCGCATACACTATTCTCA
GAATGACTTGGTTGAGTACTCACCAGTCACAGAAAAGCATCTTACGGATGGCATGACAGTAAGAGAATTA
TGCAGTGCTGCCATAACCATGAGTGATAACACTGCGGCCAACTTACTTCTGACAACGATCGGAGGACCGA
AGGAGCTAACCGCTTTTTTGCACAACATGGGGGATCATGTAACTCGCCTTGATCGTTGGGAACCGGAGCT
GAATGAAGCCATACCAAACGACGAGCGTGACACCACGATGCCTGTAGCAATGGCAACAACGTTGCGCAAA
CTATTAACTGGCGAACTACTTACTCTAGCTTCCCGGCAACAATTAATAGACTGGATGGAGGCGGATAAAG
TTGCAGGACCACTTCTGCGCTCGGCCCTTCCGGCTGGCTGGTTTATTGCTGATAAATCTGGAGCCGGTGA
GCGTGGCTCTCGAGGTATCATTGCAGCACTGGGGCCAGATGGTAAGCCCTCCCGTATCGTAGTTATCTAC
ACGACGGGGAGTCAGGCAACTATGGATGAACGAAATAGACAGATCGCTGAGATAGGTGCCTCACTGATTA
AGCATTGGTAACTGTCAGACCAAGTTTACTCATATATACTTTAGATTGATTTAAAACTTCATTTTTAATT
TAAAAGGATCTAGGTGAAGATCCTTTTTGATAATCTCATGACCAAAATCCCTTAACGTGAGTTTTCGTTC
CACTGAGCGTCAGACCCCGTAGAAAAGATCAAAGGATCTTCTTGAGATCCTTTTTTTCTGCGCGTAATCT
GCTGCTTGCAAACAAAAAAACCACCGCTACCAGCGGTGGTTTGTTTGCCGGATCAAGAGCTACCAACTCT
TTTTCCGAAGGTAACTGGCTTCAGCAGAGCGCAGATACCAAATACTGTTCTTCTAGTGTAGCCGTAGTTA
GGCCACCACTTCAAGAACTCTGTAGCACCGCCTACATACCTCGCTCTGCTAATCCTGTTACCAGTGGCTG
CTGCCAGTGGCGATAAGTCGTGTCTTACCGGGTTGGACTCAAGACGATAGTTACCGGATAAGGCGCAGCG
GTCGGGCTGAACGGGGGGTTCGTGCACACAGCCCAGCTTGGAGCGAACGACCTACACCGAACTGAGATAC
CTACAGCGTGAGCTATGAGAAAGCGCCACGCTTCCCGAAGGGAGAAAGGCGGACAGGTATCCGGTAAGCG
GCAGGGTCGGAACAGGAGAGCGCACGAGGGAGCTTCCAGGGGGAAACGCCTGGTATCTTTATAGTCCTGT
CGGGTTTCGCCACCTCTGACTTGAGCGTCGATTTTTGTGATGCTCGTCAGGGGGGCGGAGCCTATGGAAA
AACGCCAGCAACGCGGCCTTTTTACGGTTCCTGGCCTTTTGCTGGCCTTTTGCTCACATGTTCTTTCCTG
CGTTATCCCCTGATTCTGTGGATAACCGTATTACCGCCTTTGAGTGAGCTGATACCGCTCGCCGCAGCCG
AACGACCGAGCGCAGCGAGTCAGTGAGCGAGGAAGCGGAAGAGCGCCCAATACGCAAACCGCCTCTCCCC
GCGCGTTGGCCGATTCATTAATGCAGCTGGCACGACAGGTTTCCCGACTGGAAAGCGGGCAGTGAGCGCA
ACGCAATTAATGTGAGTTAGCTCACTCATTAGGCACCCCAGGCTTTACACTTTATGCTTCCGGCTCGTAT
GTTGTGTGGAATTGTGAGCGGATAACAATTTCACACGAGCTATTTAGGTGACACTATAGAAGTGAAGCTT
GGTCTCACCATCTCTTTTTTTCTTCTTCTTCGTTCATACAGTTTTTTTTCGTTTATCAGCTTACATTTTC
TTGAACCGTAGCTTTCGTTTTCTTCTTTTTAACTTTCCATTCGGAGTTTTTGTATCTTGTTTCATAGTTT
GTCCCAGGATTAGAATGATTAGGCATCGAACCTTCAAGAATTTGATTGAATAAAACATCTTCATTCTTAA
GATATGAAGATAATCTTCAAAAGGCCCCTGGGAATCTGAAAGAAGAGAAGCAGGCCCATTTATATGGGAA
AGAACAATAGTATTTCTTATATAGGCCCATTTAAGTTGAAAACAATCTTCAAAAGTCCCACATCGCTTAG
ATAAGAAAACGAAGCTGAGTTTATATACAGCTAGAGTCGAAGTAGTGATTGGGATGCAGGTGGACACCTG
CAGCTGTTTTAGAGCTAGAAATAGCAAGTTAAAATAAGGCTAGTCCGTTATCAACTTGAAAAAGTGGCAC
CGAGTCGGTGCTTTTTTTGCAAAATTTTCCAGATCGATTTCTTCTTCCTCTGTTCTTCGGCGTTCAATTT
CTGGGGTTTTCTCTTCGTTTTCTGTAACTGAAACCTAAAATTTGACCTAAAAAAAATCTCAAATAATATG
ATTCAGTGGTTTTGTACTTTTCAGTTAGTTGAGTTTTGCAGTTCCGATGAGATAAACCAATAACTATGAG
ACCGAATTCTCGCCCTATAGTGAGTCGTATTACCTGGCCGTCGTTTTACAACGTCGTGACTGGGAAAACC
CTGGCGTTACCCAACTTAATCGCCTTGCAGCACATCCCCCTTTCGCCAGCTGGCGTAATAGCGAAGAGGC
CCGCACCGATCGCCCTTCCCAACAGTTGCGCAGCCTGAATGGCGAATGGCGCCTGATGCGGTATTTTCTC
CTTACGCATCTGTGCGGTATTTCACACCGCATATGGTGCACTCTCAGTACAATCTGCTCTGATGCCGCAT
AGTTAAGCCAGCCCCGACACCCGCCAACACCCGCTGACGCGCCCTGACGGGCTTGTCTGCTCCCGGCATC
CGCTTACAGACAAGCTGTGACCGTCTCCGGGAGCTGCATGTGTCAGAGGTTTTCACCGTCATCACCGAAA
CGCGCGA
